>Addgene plasmid #187932 | pnxABE-flgn | addgene full sequence | sequence record 374833 | Addgene NGS Result
TTGACAATTAATCATCCGGCTCGTATAATGCAGCACCTTGCTGCGGCGTTGTTTTAGAGCTAGAAATAGC
AAGTTAAAATAAGGCTAGTCCGTTATCAACTTGAAAAAGTGGCACCGAGTCGGTGCTTTTTTTGAGATCT
GTCCATACCCATGGTCTAGAATGCTCGAGGCATCAACGACAAGCCCCGGCTATCCCGATAGCCGGGGCTT
TGTCTTGACGGTGTACAAGAACCTCTTTACTATTTTGTACCCCGAAAATTGGCAGGGCGCACGCTCTGTC
ATTTCGTTTGTGTGTCGTAAGACAATCAGTGGAGCTATAGACGTCTGAGGTGGAGTTTTCCCACGAGTAC
TGGATGAGACATGCCCTGACCCTGGCCAAGAGGGCACGGGATGAGAGGGAGGTGCCTGTGGGAGCCGTGC
TGGTGCTGAACAATAGAGTGATCGGCGAGGGCTGGAACAGAGCCATCGGCCTGCACGACCCAACAGCCCA
TGCCGAAATTATGGCCCTGAGACAGGGCGGCCTGGTCATGCAGAACTACAGACTGATTGACGCCACCCTG
TACGTGACATTCGAGCCTTGCGTGATGTGCGCCGGCGCCATGATCCACTCTAGGATCGGCCGCGTGGTGT
TTGGCGTGAGGAACTCAAAAAGAGGCGCCGCAGGCTCCCTGATGAACGTGCTGAACTACCCCGGCATGAA
TCACCGCGTCGAAATTACCGAGGGAATCCTGGCAGATGAATGTGCCGCCCTGCTGTGCGATTTCTATCGG
ATGCCTAGACAGGTGTTCAATGCTCAGAAGAAGGCCCAGAGCTCCATCAACTCCGGAGGATCTAGCGGAG
GCTCCTCTGGCTCTGAGACACCTGGCACAAGCGAGAGCGCAACACCTGAAAGCAGCGGGGGCAGCAGCGG
GGGGTCAGACAAGAAGTACTCCATTGGGCTCGCTATCGGCACAAACAGCGTCGGCTGGGCCGTCATTACG
GACGAGTACAAGGTGCCGAGCAAAAAATTCAAAGTTCTGGGCAATACCGATCGCCACAGCATAAAGAAGA
ACCTCATTGGCGCCCTCCTGTTCGACTCCGGGGAGACCGCCGAAGCCACGCGGCTCAAAAGAACAGCACG
GCGCAGATATACCCGCAGAAAGAATCGGATCTGCTACCTGCAGGAGATCTTTAGTAATGAGATGGCTAAG
GTGGATGACTCTTTCTTCCATAGGCTGGAGGAGTCCTTTTTGGTGGAGGAGGATAAAAAGCACGAGCGCC
ACCCAATCTTTGGCAATATCGTGGACGAGGTGGCGTACCATGAAAAGTACCCAACCATATATCATCTGAG
GAAGAAGCTTGTAGACAGTACTGATAAGGCTGACTTGCGGTTGATCTATCTCGCGCTGGCGCATATGATC
AAATTTCGGGGACACTTCCTCATCGAGGGGGACCTGAACCCAGACAACAGCGATGTCGACAAACTCTTTA
TCCAACTGGTTCAGACTTACAATCAGCTTTTCGAAGAGAACCCGATCAACGCATCCGGAGTTGACGCCAA
AGCAATCCTGAGCGCTAGGCTGTCCAAATCCCGGCGGCTCGAAAACCTCATCGCACAGCTCCCTGGGGAG
AAGAAGAACGGCCTGTTTGGTAATCTTATCGCCCTGTCCCTCGGGCTGACCCCCAACTTTAAATCTAACT
TCGACCTGGCCGAAGATACCAAGCTTCAACTGAGCAAAGACACCTACGATGATGATCTCGACAATCTGCT
GGCCCAGATCGGCGACCAGTACGCAGACCTTTTTTTGGCGGCAAAGAACCTGTCAGACGCCATTCTGCTG
AGTGATATTCTGCGAGTGAACACGGAGATCACCAAAGCTCCGCTGAGCGCTAGTATGATCAAGCTCTATG
ATGAGCACCACCAAGACTTGACTTTGCTGAAGGCCCTTGTCAGACAGCAACTGCCTGAGAAGTACAAGGA
AATTTTCTTCGATCAGTCTAAAAATGGCTACGCCGGATACATTGACGGCGGAGCAAGCCAGGAGGAATTT
TACAAATTTATTAAGCCCATCTTGGAAAAAATGGACGGCACCGAGGAGCTGCTGGTAAAGCTTAACAGAG
AAGATCTGTTGCGCAAACAGCGCACTTTCGACAATGGAATCATCCCCCACCAGATTCACCTGGGCGAACT
GCACGCTATCCTCAGGCGGCAAGAGGATTTCTACCCCTTTTTGAAAGATAACAGGGAAAAGATTGAGAAA
ATCCTCACATTTCGGATACCCTACTATGTAGGCCCCCTCGCCCGGGGAAATTCCAGATTCGCGTGGATGA
CTCGCAAATCAGAAGAGACCATCACTCCCTGGAACTTCGAGAAAGTCGTGGATAAGGGGGCCTCTGCCCA
GTCCTTCATCGAAAGGATGACTAACTTTGATAAAAATCTGCCTAACGAAAAGGTGCTTCCTAAACACTCT
CTGCTGTACGAGTACTTCACAGTTTATAACGAGCTCACCAAGGTCAAATACGTCACAGAAGGGATGAGAA
AGCCAGCATTCCTGTCTGGAGATCAGAAGAAAGCTATTGTGGACCTCCTCTTCAAGACGAACCGGAAAGT
TACCGTGAAACAGCTCAAAGAAGACTATTTCAAAAAGATTGAATGTTTCGACTCTGTTGAAATCAGCGGA
GTGGAGGATCGCTTCAACGCATCCCTGGGAACGTATCACGATCTCCTGAAAATCATTAAAGACAAGGACT
TCCTGGACAATGAGGAGAACGAGGACATTCTTGAGGACATTGTCCTCACCCTTACGTTGTTTGAAGATAG
GGAGATGATTGAAGAACGCTTGAAAACTTACGCTCATCTCTTCGACGACAAAGTCATGAAGCAGCTCAAG
AGGCGCCGATATACAGGATGGGGGCGGCTGTCAAGAAAACTGATCAATGGGATCCGAGACAAGCAGAGTG
GAAAGACAATCCTGGATTTTCTTAAGTCCGATGGATTTGCCAACCGGAACTTCATTCAGTTGATCCATGA
TGACTCTCTCACCTTTAAGGAGGACATCCAGAAAGCACAAGTTTCTGGCCAGGGGGACAGTCTTCACGAG
CACATCGCTAATCTTGCAGGTAGCCCAGCTATCAAAAAGGGAATACTGCAGACCGTTAAGGTCGTGGATG
AACTCGTCAAAGTAATGGGAAGGCATAAGCCCGAGAATATCGTTATCGAGATGGCCCGAGAGAACCAAAC
CACCCAGAAGGGACAGAAGAACAGTAGGGAAAGGATGAAGAGGATTGAAGAGGGTATAAAAGAACTGGGG
TCCCAAATCCTTAAGGAACACCCAGTTGAAAACACCCAGCTTCAGAATGAGAAGCTCTACCTGTACTACC
TGCAGAACGGCAGGGACATGTACGTGGATCAGGAACTGGACATCAATCGGCTCTCCGACTACGACGTGGA
CCATATCGTGCCCCAGTCTTTTCTCAAAGATGATTCTATTGATAATAAAGTGTTGACAAGATCCGATAAA
AACAGAGGGAAGAGTGATAACGTCCCCTCAGAAGAAGTTGTCAAGAAAATGAAAAATTATTGGCGGCAGC
TGCTGAACGCCAAACTGATCACACAACGGAAGTTCGATAATCTGACTAAGGCTGAACGAGGTGGCCTGTC
TGAGTTGGATAAAGCCGGTTTCATCAAAAGGCAGCTTGTTGAGACACGCCAGATCACCAAGCACGTGGCC
CAAATTCTCGATTCACGCATGAACACCAAGTACGATGAAAATGACAAACTGATTCGAGAGGTGAAAGTTA
TTACTCTGAAGTCTAAGCTGGTCTCAGATTTCAGAAAGGACTTTCAGTTTTATAAGGTGAGAGAGATCAA
CAATTACCACCATGCGCATGATGCCTACCTGAATGCAGTGGTAGGCACTGCACTTATCAAAAAATATCCC
AAGCTTGAATCTGAATTTGTTTACGGAGACTATAAAGTGTACGATGTTAGGAAAATGATCGCAAAGTCTG
AGCAGGAAATAGGCAAGGCCACCGCTAAGTACTTCTTTTACAGCAATATTATGAATTTTTTCAAGACCGA
GATTACACTGGCCAATGGAGAGATTCGGAAGCGACCACTTATCGAAACAAACGGAGAAACAGGAGAAATC
GTGTGGGACAAGGGTAGGGATTTCGCGACAGTCCGGAAGGTCCTGTCCATGCCTCAGGTGAACATCGTTA
AAAAGACCGAAGTACAGACCGGAGGTTTCTCCAAGGAAAGTATCCTCCCGAAAAGGAACAGCGACAAGCT
GATCGCACGCAAAAAAGATTGGGACCCCAAGAAATACGGCGGATTCGATTCTCCTACAGTCGCTTACAGT
GTACTGGTTGTGGCCAAAGTGGAGAAAGGGAAGTCTAAAAAACTCAAAAGCGTCAAGGAACTGCTGGGCA
TCACAATCATGGAGCGATCAAGCTTCGAAAAAAACCCCATCGACTTTCTCGAGGCGAAAGGATATAAAGA
GGTCAAAAAAGACCTCATCATTAAGCTTCCCAAGTACTCTCTCTTTGAGCTTGAAAACGGCCGGAAACGA
ATGCTCGCTAGTGCGGGCGTGCTGCAGAAAGGTAACGAGCTGGCACTGCCCTCTAAATACGTTAATTTCT
TGTATCTGGCCAGCCACTATGAAAAGCTCAAAGGGTCTCCCGAAGATAATGAGCAGAAGCAGCTGTTCGT
GGAACAACACAAACACTACCTTGATGAGATCATCGAGCAAATAAGCGAATTCTCCAAAAGAGTGATCCTC
GCCGACGCTAACCTCGATAAGGTGCTTTCTGCTTACAATAAGCACAGGGATAAGCCCATCAGGGAGCAGG
CAGAAAACATTATCCACTTGTTTACTCTGACCAACTTGGGCGCGCCTGCAGCCTTCAAGTACTTCGACAC
TACCATAGACAGAAAGCGGTACACCTCTACAAAGGAGGTCCTGGACGCCACACTGATTCATCAGTCAATT
ACGGGGCTCTATGAAACAAGAATCGACCTCTCTCAGCTCGGTGGAGACTGATGGCTGGTTGGCGTACTGT
TGTGGTAAATACCCATGGGTATGGACAGTTTTCCCGAATAGGAACTTCGGAATAGGAACTTCAAGATCCC
CTGATTCCCTTTGTCAACAGCAATGGATCGAATTGACATAAGCCTGTTCGGTTCGTAAACTGTAATGCAA
GTAGCGTATGCGCTCACGCAACTGGTCCAGAACCTTGACCGAACGCAGCGGTGGTAACGGCGCAGTGGCG
GTTTTCATGGCTTGTTATGACTGTTTTTTTGTACAGTCTATGCCTCGGGCATCCAAGCAGCAAGCGCGTT
ACGCCGTGGGTCGATGTTTGATGTTATGGAGCAGCAACGATGTTACGCAGCAGCAACGATGTTACGCAGC
AGGGCAGTCGCCCTAAAACAAAGTTAGGTGGCTCAAGTATGGGCATCATTCGCACATGTAGGCTCGGCCC
TGACCAAGTCAAATCCATGCGGGCTGCTCTTGATCTTTTCGGTCGTGAGTTCGGAGACGTAGCCACCTAC
TCCCAACATCAGCCGGACTCCGATTACCTCGGGAACTTGCTCCGTAGTAAGACATTCATCGCGCTTGCTG
CCTTCGACCAAGAAGCGGTTGTTGGCGCTCTCGCGGCTTACGTTCTGCCCAAGTTTGAGCAGCCGCGTAG
TGAGATCTATATCTATGATCTCGCAGTCTCCGGCGAGCACCGGAGGCAGGGCATTGCCACCGCGCTCATC
AATCTCCTCAAGCATGAGGCCAACGCGCTTGGTGCTTATGTGATCTACGTGCAAGCAGATTACGGTGACG
ATCCCGCAGTGGCTCTCTATACAAAGTTGGGCATACGGGAAGAAGTGATGCACTTTGATATCGACCCAAG
TACCGCCACCTAACAATTCGTTCAAGCCGAGATCAGCTTCCCGGCCGCGGAGTTGTTCGGTAAATTGTCA
CAACGCCGCGGCCAATTCGAGAGTTTTCGTTCCACTGAGCGTCAGACCCCAATTACACGCCACTGGCTGT
GCTTGCTGGGGTGACGGTGGCAACGGTGGCGGCCTTGCTGGGCTATCGCGTTGGAAAGAAACGAGGGAAA
GGGGACTGATAAACCGGTCTTAGCCCCTCCCCTTGGTGTCCAACCGCTCTGTAGGCCTCTCAGGCGCCGC
TGGTGCCGCTGGTTGGACGCCAAGGGTGAATCCGCCTCGATACCCTGATTACTCGCTTCCTGCGCCCTCT
CAGGCGGCGATAGGGGACTGGTAAAACGGGGATTGCCCAGACGCCTCCCCCGCCCCTTCAGGGGCACAAA
TGCGGCCCCAACGGGGCCACGTAGTGGTGCGTTTTTTGCGTTTCCACCCTTTTCTTCCTTTTCCCTTTTA
AACCTTTTAGGACGTCTACAGGCCACGTAATCCGTGGCCTGTAGAGTTTAAAAAGGGACGGATTTGTTGC
CATTAAGGGACGGATTTGTTGTTAAGAAGGGACGGATTTGTTGTTGTAAAGGGACGGATTTGTTGTATTG
TGGGACGCAGATACAGTGTCCCCTTATACACAAGGAATGTCGAACGTGGCCTCACCCCCAATGGTTTACA
AAAGCAATGCCCTGGTCGAGGCCGCGTATCGCCTCAGTGTTCAGGAACAGCGGATCGTTCTGGCCTGTAT
TAGCCAGGTGAAGAGGAGCGAGCCTGTCACCGATGAAGTGATGTATTCAGTGACGGCGGAGGACATAGCG
ACGATGGCGGGTGTCCCTATCGAATCTTCCTACAACCAGCTCAAAGAAGCGGCCCTGCGCCTGAAACGGC
GGGAAGTCCGGTTAACCCAAGAGCCCAATGGCAAGGGGAAAAGACCGAGTGTGATGATTACCGGCTGGGT
GCAAACAATCATCTACCGGGAGGGTGAGGGCCGTGTAGAACTCAGGTTCACCAAAGACATGCTGCCGTAC
CTGACGGAACTCACCAAACAGTTCACCAAATACGCCTTGGCTGACGTGGCCAAGATGGACAGCACCCACG
CGATCAGGCTTTACGAGCTGCTCATGCAATGGGACAGCATCGGCCAGCGCGAAATAGAAATTGACCAGCT
GCGAAAGTGGTTTCAACTGGAAGGCCGGTATCCCTCGATCAAGGACTTCAAGTTGCGAGTGCTTGATCCA
GCCGTGACGCAGATCAACGAGCACAGCCCGCTACAGGTGGAGTGGGCGCAGCGAAAGACCGGGCGCAAGG
TCACACATCTGTTGTTCAGTTTTGGACCGAAGAAGCCCGCCAAGGCGGTGGGTAAGGCCCCAGCGAAGCG
CAAGGCCGGGAAGATTTCAGATGCTGAGATCGCGAAACAGGCTCGCCCTGGTGAGACATGGGAAGCGGCC
CGCGCTCGACTAACCCAGATGCCGCTTGCGCAAACTATTAACTGGCGAACTACTTACTCTAGCTTCCCGG
CAACAATTAATAGACTGGATGGAGGCGGATAAAGTTGCAGGACCACTTCTGCGCTCGGCCCTTCCGGCTG
GCTGGTTTATTGCTGATAAATCTGGAGCCGGTGAGCGTGGCGGGACTCTGGGGTTCGAGAGCTCGCTTGG
ACTCCTGTTGATAGATCCAGTAATGACCTCAGAACTCCATCTGGATTTGTTCAGAACGCTCGGTTGCCGC
CGGGCGTTTTTTATTGGTGAGAATCCAAGCACTAGTCATGACCAAAATCCCTTAACGTGAGTTTTCGTTC
CACTGAGCGTCAGACCCCGTAGAAAAGATCAAAGGATCTTCTTGAGATCCTTTTTTTCTGCGCGTAATCT
GCTGCTTGCAAACAAAAAAACCACCGCTACCAGCGGTGGTTTGTTTGCCGGATCAAGAGCTACCAACTCT
TTTTCCGAAGGTAACTGGCTTCAGCAGAGCGCAGATACCAAATACTGTCCTTCTAGTGTAGCCGTAGTTA
GGCCACCACTTCAAGAACTCTGTAGCACCGCCTACATACCTCGCTCTGCTAATCCTGTTACCAGTGGCTG
CTGCCAGTGGCGATAAGTCGTGTCTTACCGGGTTGGACTCAAGACGATAGTTACCGGATAAGGCGCAGCG
GTCGGGCTGAACGGGGGGTTCGTGCACACAGCCCAGCTTGGAGCGAACGACCTACACCGAACTGAGATAC
CTACAGCGTGAGCTATGAGAAAGCGCCACGCTTCCCGAAGGGAGAAAGGCGGACAGGTATCCGGTAAGCG
GCAGGGTCGGAACAGGAGAGCGCACGAGGGAGCTTCCAGGGGGAAACGCCTGGTATCTTTATAGTCCTGT
CGGGTTTCGCCACCTCTGACTTGAGCGTCGATTTTTGTGATGCTCGTCAGGGGGGCGGAGCCTATGGAAA
AACGCCAGCAACGCGGCCTTTTTACGGTTCCTGGCCTTTTGCTGGCCTTTTGCTCACATGTTCTTTCCTG
CGTTGTCGACAGAGCCCGGGCGGCATCAGAGCAGATTGTACTGAGAGTGCACCATAATCGGCATTTTCTT
TTGCGTTTTTATTTGTTAACTGTTAATTGTCCTTGTTCAAGGATGCTGTCTTTGACAACAGATGTTTTCT
TGCCTTTGATGTTCAGCAGGAAGCTAGGCGCAAACGTTGATTGTTTGTCTGCGTAGAATCCTCTGTTTGT
CATATAGCTTGTAATCACGACATTGTTTCCTTTCGCTTGAGGTACAGCGAAGTGTGAGTAAGTAAAGGTT
ACATCGTTAGGATCAAGATCCATTTTTAACACAAGGCCAGTTTTGTTCAGCGGCTTGTATGGGCCAGTTA
AAGAATTAGAAACATAACCAAGCATGTAAATATCGTTAGACGTAATGCCGTCAATCGTCATTTTTGATCC
GCGGGAGTCAGTGAACAGATACCATTTGCCGTTCATTTTAAAGACGTTCGCGCGTTCAATTTCATCTGTT
ACTGTGTTAGATGCAATCAGCGGTTTCATCACTTTTTTCAGTGTGTAATCATCGTTTAGCTCAATCATAC
CGAGAGCGCCGTTTGCTAACTCAGCCGTGCGTTTTTTATCGCTTTGCAGAAGTTTTTGACTTTCTTGACG
GAAGAATGATGTGCTTTTGCCATAGTATGCTTTGTTAAATAAAGATTCTTCGCCTTGGTAGCCATCTTCA
GTTCCAGTGTTTGCTTCAAATACTAAGTATTTGTGGCCTTTATCTTCTACGTAGTGAGGATCTCTCAGCG
TATGGTTGTCGCCTGAGCTGTAGTTGCCTTCATCGATGAACTGCTGTACATTTTGATACGTTTTTCCGTC
ACCGTCAAAGATTGATTTATAATCCTCTACACCGTTGATGTTCAAAGAGCTGTCTGATGCTGATACGTTA
ACTTGTGCAGTTGTCAGTGTTTGTTTGCCGTAATGTTTACCGGAGAAATCAGTGTAGAATAAACGGATTT
TTCCGTCAGATGTAAATGTGGCTGAACCTGACCATTCTTGTGTTTGGTCTTTTAGGATAGAATCATTTGC
ATCGAATTTGTCGCTGTCTTTAAAGACGCGGCCAGCGTTTTTCCAGCTGTCAATAGAAGTTTCGCCGACT
TTTTGATAGAACATGTAAATCGATGTGTCATCCGCATTTTTAGGATCTCCGGCTAATGCAAAGACGATGT
GGTAGCCGTGATAGTTTGCGACAGTGCCGTCAGCGTTTTGTAATGGCCAGCTGTCCCAAACGTCCAGGCC
TTTTGCAGAAGAGATATTTTTAATTGTGGACGAATCGAACTCAGGAACTTGATATTTTTCATTTTTTTGC
TGTTCAGGGATTTGCAGCATATCATGGCGTGTAATATGGGAAATGCCGTATGTTTCCTTATATGGCTTTT
GGTTCGTTTCTTTCGCAAACGCTTGAGTTGCGCCTCCTGCCAGCAGTGCGGTAGTAAAGGTTAATACTGT
TGCTTGTTTTGCAAACTTTTTGATGTTCATCGTTCATGTCTCCTTTTTTATGTACTGTGTTAGCGGTCTG
CTTCTTCCAGCCCTCCTGTTTGAAGATGGCAAGTTAGTTACGCACAATAAAAAAAGACCTAAAATATGTA
AGGGGTGACGCCAAAGTATACACTTTGCCCTTTACACATTTTAGGTCTTGCCTGCTTTATCAGTAACAAA
CCCGCGCGATTTACTTTTCGACCTCATTCTATTAGACTCTCGTTTGGATTGCAACTGGTCTATTTTCCTC
TTTTGTTTGATAGAAAATCATAAAAGGATTTGCAGACTACGGGCCTAAAGAACTAAAAAATCTATCTGTT
TCTTTTCATTCTCTGTATTTTTTATAGTTTCTGTTGCATGGGCATAAAGTTGCCTTAAG
Features (pLannotate 1.2.2; 16 found; start..end, strand, type, name):
      1..30      +  promoter       trc promoter: strong E. coli promoter; hybrid between the trp and lac UV5 promoters
     51..126     +  misc_RNA       gRNA scaffold: guide RNA scaffold for the Streptococcus pyogenes CRISPR/Cas9 system
    199..320     +  ncRNA          rpsL pseudo: Accession: RF01773 - Pseudomonas rpsL leader
    324..815     +  CDS            tadA: TADA_ECOLI - Also known as yfhC. Experimental evidence at protein level: Swiss-Prot protein existence level 1. Catalyzes the deamination of adenosine to inosine at the wobble position 34 of tRNA(Arg2). Essential for cell viability. From Escherichia coli (strain K12).
    918..5018    +  CDS            dxCas9(3.7): catalytically dead Streptococcus pyogenes Cas9 mutant with broad PAM compatibility (Hu et al., 2018)
   5076..5102    -  protein_bind   FRT (mutant) (fragment): FRT site with a mutation in the core sequence (Azam et al., 1997) FLP recombinase from the Saccharomyces cerevisiae 2μ plasmid
   5143..5171    +  promoter       Pc promoter: intI1 (promoter lies within the coding sequence); class 1 integron promoter
   5360..5893    +  CDS            GmR: gentamycin acetyltransferase; aacC1; confers resistance to gentamycin
   6191..6542    -  rep_origin     pRO1600 oriV: broad-host-range origin of replication from Pseudomonas aeruginosa plasmid pRO1600; requires the pRO1600 Rep protein for replication (West et al., 1994)
   6556..7376    +  CDS            pRO1600 Rep (fragment): replication protein for the broad-host-range plasmid pRO1600 from Pseudomonas aeruginosa&nbsp
   7376..7530    +  CDS            bla(M) (fragment): β-lactamase lacking the signal sequence; bla(M); allows cytosolic expression of β-lactamase
   7560..7654    +  terminator     lambda t0 terminator: transcription terminator from phage lambda
   7742..8330    +  rep_origin     ori: high-copy-number ColE1/pMB1/pBR322/pUC origin of replication
   8420..8456    +  misc_feature   bom (fragment): basis of mobility region from pBR322
   8482..9900    -  CDS            sacB: SACB_BACSU - Experimental evidence at protein level: Swiss-Prot protein existence level 1. From Bacillus subtilis (strain 168).
   9901..10276   -  promoter       sacB promoter (fragment): sacR; sacB promoter and control region
