[The description below was written by a language model from this plasmid's Addgene catalogue record and pLannotate feature annotations shown in this document.]
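Description:
pnxABE-flgn is a 10.3 kb bacterial expression and CRISPR plasmid that carries an adenine (A-to-G) base editor for use in Pseudomonas, with the recorded species being P. chengduensis DY56–96. It works as an E. coli–Pseudomonas shuttle vector. A high-copy ColE1/pUC-type origin supports propagation in E. coli, and the pRO1600 oriV with its cognate Rep protein (annotated as a fragment) provides replication in Pseudomonas. Selection is by gentamicin, through the aacC1 acetyltransferase gene (GmR) driven by a class 1 integron Pc promoter. A sacB gene with its native promoter region is also present. It encodes levansucrase, which confers sucrose sensitivity and is commonly used as a counterselection marker to cure a plasmid after editing. The table also annotates a partial bom site, a mutant FRT fragment, a short β-lactamase fragment and a lambda t0 terminator, which appear to be backbone remnants.

The payload is a fusion of the evolved E. coli tRNA adenosine deaminase ecTadA(8e) to nxCas9, a D10A nickase form of the broad-PAM xCas9 variant of S. pyogenes Cas9. The automated annotation labels this ORF as dxCas9(3.7), whereas the catalogue entry specifies the nickase. The fusion sits downstream of a Pseudomonas rpsL leader element, and the record does not explicitly name its promoter. Upstream, a trc promoter precedes a spacer-sized gap and the S. pyogenes gRNA scaffold, consistent with expression of the guide listed as "flgn". This presumably targets the flgN gene, although the record does not state the target. Guided to its site, the deaminase converts adenine to inosine in the displaced strand while the nickase cuts the opposite strand, giving A•T-to-G•C changes without double-strand breaks. This can be used to disrupt or alter gene function.
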