Addgene plasmid #187932: pnxABE-flgn
Purpose: A-to-G base editor
Depositing lab: Yi Xiao. Depositing organization: Shanghai Jiao Tong University. Publication: Adenine Base Editing System for Pseudomonas and Prediction Workflow for Protein Dysfunction via ABE. Abdullah, Wang P, Han T, Liu W, Ren W, Wu Y, Xiao Y. ACS Synth Biol. 2022 Apr 15;11(4):1650-1657. doi: 10.1021/acssynbio.2c00066. Epub 2022 Apr 7. PubMed 35389616.
Backbone
  Vector backbone: colE1
  Total vector size (bp): 10279
  Vector type: Bacterial Expression, CRISPR
Growth in bacteria
  Bacterial resistance: Gentamicin, 10 μg/mL
  Growth temperature: 37°C
  Growth strain: NEB Stable
  Copy number: High Copy
Gene/Insert
  Gene/Insert name: ecTadA(8e)-nxCas9 (D10A)
  gRNA/shRNA sequence: flgn
  Species: P. chengduensis DY56–96
  Cloning method: Gibson Cloning
  Sequencing primers: 5′ tctcgtttggattgcaactggtc; 3′ ttggccagggtcagggc
Terms and licenses: Academic/Nonprofit Terms; Industry Terms: Not Available to Industry
How to cite: pnxABE-flgn was a gift from Yi Xiao (Addgene plasmid # 187932 ; http://n2t.net/addgene:187932 ; RRID:Addgene_187932)
